Addgene plasmid #174844: pLV-H1-SGINX
Purpose: (Empty Backbone) empty vector for cloning shRNA and/or miRNA
Depositing lab: Helen Morrison. Depositing organization: Leibniz Institute on Aging - Fritz Lipmann Institute (FLI).
Backbone
  Vector backbone: pLV-H1-SGINX
  Backbone manufacturer: Modified from pGIPZ
  Backbone size (bp): 9115
  Vector type: Mammalian Expression, Lentiviral, RNAi
  Selectable markers: Neomycin (select with G418)
Growth in bacteria
  Bacterial resistance: Ampicillin, 100 μg/mL
  Growth temperature: 37°C
  Growth strain: NEB Stable
  Copy number: High Copy
Terms and licenses: Academic/Nonprofit Terms; Industry Terms: Not Available to Industry
How to cite: pLV-H1-SGINX was a gift from Helen Morrison (Addgene plasmid # 174844 ; http://n2t.net/addgene:174844 ; RRID:Addgene_174844)
