[The description below was written by a language model from this plasmid's Addgene catalogue record and pLannotate feature annotations shown in this document.]
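Description:
pLV-H1-SGINX is an empty lentiviral RNAi backbone of 9,115 bp, derived from pGIPZ and intended as a recipient for cloning shRNA and/or miRNA-type hairpins for expression in mammalian cells. In bacteria it is maintained through a high-copy ColE1/pUC-type origin and selected with ampicillin via the β-lactamase gene. An SV40 origin and SV40 poly(A) signal are also present in the plasmid backbone.

The viral portion carries the usual HIV-1-derived elements: a truncated 5' LTR, the Ψ packaging signal with an adjoining gag fragment, the Rev response element for Rev-dependent nuclear export of the genomic RNA, the cPPT/CTS, a WPRE to enhance transcript expression, and a ΔU3 self-inactivating 3' LTR followed by a bGH polyadenylation signal. Short nef, Rev and UL126 annotations are fragments of flanking viral sequence rather than functional genes.

Two expression units sit between cPPT and WPRE. A human H1 RNA polymerase III promoter lies upstream, which suits transcription of simple shRNA hairpins. Downstream, the CMV enhancer/promoter drives a Pol II transcript encoding TurboGFP, an EMCV IRES and the neomycin phosphotransferase gene. Transduced cells can therefore be tracked by green fluorescence and selected with G418. A fragment of 5' miR-30a flanking sequence follows the NeoR coding region, consistent with the pGIPZ design, in which a miR-30-embedded hairpin is processed from the 3' part of the same marker transcript. The exact cloning sites are not given in the record, and no 3' miR-30 flank is annotated. With both the H1 and miR-30 contexts present, the vector appears designed to take either or both hairpin formats for stable knockdown studies.
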