Features (pLannotate 1.2.2; 24 found; start..end, strand, type, name):
    377..634     +  LTR            5' LTR (truncated): truncated 5' long terminal repeat (LTR) from HIV-1
    681..806     +  misc_feature   HIV-1 Ψ: packaging signal of human immunodeficiency virus type 1
    790..1128    +  CDS            HIV-1 gag (fragment): gag protein from human immunodeficiency virus 1; gag
   1303..1536    +  misc_feature   RRE: The Rev response element (RRE) of HIV-1 allows for Rev-dependent mRNA export from the nucleus to the cytoplasm.
   1913..2013    +  CDS            Rev (fragment): human immunodeficiency virus 1 (HIV-1) Rev protein; rev; enhances nuclear export of unspliced and incompletely spliced viral mRNAs
   2063..2180    +  misc_feature   cPPT/CTS: central polypurine tract and central termination sequence of HIV-1
   2229..2319    +  promoter       H1 promoter: human H1 RNA promoter
   2418..2721    +  enhancer       CMV enhancer: human cytomegalovirus immediate early enhancer
   2722..2925    +  promoter       CMV promoter: human cytomegalovirus (CMV) immediate early promoter
   2966..3049    +  CDS            UL126 (fragment): UL126_HCMVA - Protein predicted: Swiss-Prot protein existence level 4. From Human cytomegalovirus (strain AD169) (HHV-5) (Human herpesvirus 5).
   3061..3759    +  CDS            TurboGFP: improved green fluorescent protein from Pontellina plumata (Evdokimov et al., 2006) mammalian codon-optimized
   3786..4358    +  misc_feature   IRES: internal ribosome entry site (IRES) of the encephalomyocarditis virus (EMCV)
   4363..5158    +  CDS            NeoR/KanR (fragment): aminoglycoside phosphotransferase from Tn5; aph(3')-II (or nptII); confers resistance to neomycin, kanamycin, and G418 (Geneticin®)
   5165..5252    +  ncRNA          5' miR-30a (fragment): sequence upstream of the 71-nt precursor of the human miR-30a microRNA (Zeng et al., 2002) miRNA
   5385..5973    +  misc_feature   WPRE: woodchuck hepatitis virus posttranscriptional regulatory element
   5990..6178    +  CDS            nef (fragment): NEF_HV1Z2 - Experimental evidence at protein level: Swiss-Prot protein existence level 1. Extracellular Nef protein targets CD4(+) T-lymphocytes for apoptosis by interacting with CXCR4 surface receptors. From Human immunodeficiency virus type 1 group M subtype D (isolate Z2/CDC-Z34) (HIV-1).
   6180..6413    +  LTR            3' LTR (ΔU3): self-inactivating 3' long terminal repeat (LTR) from HIV-1
   6520..6631    +  polyA_signal   bGH poly(A) signal: bovine growth hormone polyadenylation signal
   6842..7430    -  rep_origin     ori: high-copy-number ColE1/pMB1/pBR322/pUC origin of replication
   7601..8461    -  CDS            AmpR: β-lactamase; bla; confers resistance to ampicillin, carbenicillin, and related antibiotics
   8462..8566    -  promoter       AmpR promoter: bla
   8638..8773    +  rep_origin     SV40 ori: SV40 origin of replication
   8814..8948    +  polyA_signal   SV40 poly(A) signal: SV40 polyadenylation signal
   9115..329     +  CDS            nef (fragment) (across the origin): NEF_HV1BR - Experimental evidence at protein level: Swiss-Prot protein existence level 1. Extracellular Nef protein targets CD4(+) T-lymphocytes for apoptosis by interacting with CXCR4 surface receptors (PubMed:14990729). From Human immunodeficiency virus type 1 group M subtype B (isolate BRU/LAI) (HIV-1).
>Addgene plasmid #174844 | pLV-H1-SGINX | addgene full sequence | sequence record 344689 | Addgene NGS Result
TGGAAGGGCTAATTCACTCCCAAAGAAGACAAGATATCCTTGATCTGTGGATCTACCACACACAAGGCTA
CTTCCCTGATTAGCAGAACTACACACCAGGGCCAGGGGTCAGATATCCACTGACCTTTGGATGGTGCTAC
AAGCTAGTACCAGTTGAGCCAGATAAGGTAGAAGAGGCCAATAAAGGAGAGAACACCAGCTTGTTACACC
CTGTGAGCCTGCATGGGATGGATGACCCGGAGAGAGAAGTGTTAGAGTGGAGGTTTGACAGCCGCCTAGC
ATTTCATCACGTGGCCCGAGAGCTGCATCCGGAGTACTTCAAGAACTGCTGATATCGAGCTTGCTACAAG
GGACTTTCCGCTGGGGACTTTCCAGGGAGGCGTGGCCTGGGCGGGACTGGGGAGTGGCGAGCCCTCAGAT
CCTGCATATAAGCAGCTGCTTTTTGCCTGTACTGGGTCTCTCTGGTTAGACCAGATCTGAGCCTGGGAGC
TCTCTGGCTAACTAGGGAACCCACTGCTTAAGCCTCAATAAAGCTTGCCTTGAGTGCTTCAAGTAGTGTG
TGCCCGTCTGTTGTGTGACTCTGGTAACTAGAGATCCCTCAGACCCTTTTAGTCAGTGTGGAAAATCTCT
AGCAGTGGCGCCCGAACAGGGACTTGAAAGCGAAAGGGAAACCAGAGGAGCTCTCTCGACGCAGGACTCG
GCTTGCTGAAGCGCGCACGGCAAGAGGCGAGGGGCGGCGACTGGTGAGTACGCCAAAAATTTTGACTAGC
GGAGGCTAGAAGGAGAGAGATGGGTGCGAGAGCGTCAGTATTAAGCGGGGGAGAATTAGATCGCGATGGG
AAAAAATTCGGTTAAGGCCAGGGGGAAAGAAAAAATATAAATTAAAACATATAGTATGGGCAAGCAGGGA
GCTAGAACGATTCGCAGTTAATCCTGGCCTGTTAGAAACATCAGAAGGCTGTAGACAAATACTGGGACAG
CTACAACCATCCCTTCAGACAGGATCAGAAGAACTTAGATCATTATATAATACAGTAGCAACCCTCTATT
GTGTGCATCAAAGGATAGAGATAAAAGACACCAAGGAAGCTTTAGACAAGATAGAGGAAGAGCAAAACAA
AAGTAAGACCACCGCACAGCAAGCGGCCGGCCGCTGATCTTCAGACCTGGAGGAGGAGATATGAGGGACA
ATTGGAGAAGTGAATTATATAAATATAAAGTAGTAAAAATTGAACCATTAGGAGTAGCACCCACCAAGGC
AAAGAGAAGAGTGGTGCAGAGAGAAAAAAGAGCAGTGGGAATAGGAGCTTTGTTCCTTGGGTTCTTGGGA
GCAGCAGGAAGCACTATGGGCGCAGCGTCAATGACGCTGACGGTACAGGCCAGACAATTATTGTCTGGTA
TAGTGCAGCAGCAGAACAATTTGCTGAGGGCTATTGAGGCGCAACAGCATCTGTTGCAACTCACAGTCTG
GGGCATCAAGCAGCTCCAGGCAAGAATCCTGGCTGTGGAAAGATACCTAAAGGATCAACAGCTCCTGGGG
ATTTGGGGTTGCTCTGGAAAACTCATTTGCACCACTGCTGTGCCTTGGAATGCTAGTTGGAGTAATAAAT
CTCTGGAACAGATTTGGAATCACACGACCTGGATGGAGTGGGACAGAGAAATTAACAATTACACAAGCTT
AATACACTCCTTAATTGAAGAATCGCAAAACCAGCAAGAAAAGAATGAACAAGAATTATTGGAATTAGAT
AAATGGGCAAGTTTGTGGAATTGGTTTAACATAACAAATTGGCTGTGGTATATAAAATTATTCATAATGA
TAGTAGGAGGCTTGGTAGGTTTAAGAATAGTTTTTGCTGTACTTTCTATAGTGAATAGAGTTAGGCAGGG
ATATTCACCATTATCGTTTCAGACCCACCTCCCAACCCCGAGGGGACCCGACAGGCCCGAAGGAATAGAA
GAAGAAGGTGGAGAGAGAGACAGAGACAGATCCATTCGATTAGTGAACGGATCGGCACTGCGTGCGCCAA
TTCTGCAGACAAATGGCAGTATTCATCCACAATTTTAAAAGAAAAGGGGGGATTGGGGGGTACAGTGCAG
GGGAAAGAATAGTAGACATAATAGCAACAGACATACAAACTAAAGAATTACAAAAACAAATTACAAAAAT
TCAAAATTTTCGGGTTTATTACAGGGACAGCAGAGATCCAGTTTGGTTAGTACTAGTAATATTTGCATGT
CGCTATGTGTTCTGGGAAATCACCATAAACGTGAAATGTCTTTGGATTTGGGAATCTTATAAGTTCTGTA
TGAGACCACATCGATTCTTTTTTTCTAGACGTATTACCGCCATGCATTAGTTATTAATAGTAATCAATTA
CGGGGTCATTAGTTCATAGCCCATATATGGAGTTCCGCGTTACATAACTTACGGTAAATGGCCCGCCTGG
CTGACCGCCCAACGACCCCCGCCCATTGACGTCAATAATGACGTATGTTCCCATAGTAACGCCAATAGGG
ACTTTCCATTGACGTCAATGGGTGGAGTATTTACGGTAAACTGCCCACTTGGCAGTACATCAAGTGTATC
ATATGCCAAGTACGCCCCCTATTGACGTCAATGACGGTAAATGGCCCGCCTGGCATTATGCCCAGTACAT
GACCTTATGGGACTTTCCTACTTGGCAGTACATCTACGTATTAGTCATCGCTATTACCATGGTGATGCGG
TTTTGGCAGTACATCAATGGGCGTGGATAGCGGTTTGACTCACGGGGATTTCCAAGTCTCCACCCCATTG
ACGTCAATGGGAGTTTGTTTTGGCACCAAAATCAACGGGACTTTCCAAAATGTCGTAACAACTCCGCCCC
ATTGACGCAAATGGGCGGTAGGCGTGTACGGTGGGAGGTCTATATAAGCAGAGCTCGTTTAGTGAACCGT
CAGATCGCCTGGAGACGCCATCCAGCGCTGTTTTGACCTCCATAGAAGACACCGGGACCGATCCAGCCTC
CGCGGCCGGGAACGGTGCATTGGAACGCGGATTCCCCGTGTACAGCCACCATGGAGAGCGACGAGAGCGG
CCTGCCCGCCATGGAGATCGAGTGCCGCATCACCGGCACCCTGAACGGCGTGGAGTTCGAGCTGGTGGGC
GGCGGAGAGGGCACCCCCGAGCAGGGCCGCATGACCAACAAGATGAAGAGCACCAAAGGCGCCCTGACCT
TCAGCCCCTACCTGCTGAGCCACGTGATGGGCTACGGCTTCTACCACTTCGGCACCTACCCCAGCGGCTA
CGAGAACCCCTTCCTGCACGCCATCAACAACGGCGGCTACACCAACACCCGCATCGAGAAGTACGAGGAC
GGCGGCGTGCTGCACGTGAGCTTCAGCTACCGCTACGAGGCCGGCCGCGTGATCGGCGACTTCAAGGTGA
TGGGCACCGGCTTCCCCGAGGACAGCGTGATCTTCACCGACAAGATCATCCGCAGCAACGCCACCGTGGA
GCACCTGCACCCCATGGGCGATAACGATCTGGATGGCAGCTTCACCCGCACCTTCAGCCTGCGCGACGGC
GGCTACTACAGCTCCGTGGTGGACAGCCACATGCACTTCAAGAGCGCCATCCACCCCAGCATCCTGCAGA
ACGGGGGCCCCATGTTCGCCTTCCGCCGCGTGGAGGAGGATCACAGCAACACCGAGCTGGGCATCGTGGA
GTACCAGCACGCCTTCAAGACCCCGGATGCAGATGCCGGTGAAGAATAATGTACAAGTAGCGGCCGCAAA
TTCCGCCCCTCTCCCTCCCCCCCCCCTAACGTTACTGGCCGAAGCCGCTTGGAATAAGGCCGGTGTGCGT
TTGTCTATATGTTATTTTCCACCATATTGCCGTCTTTTGGCAATGTGAGGGCCCGGAAACCTGGCCCTGT
CTTCTTGACGAGCATTCCTAGGGGTCTTTCCCCTCTCGCCAAAGGAATGCAAGGTCTGTTGAATGTCGTG
AAGGAAGCAGTTCCTCTGGAAGCTTCTTGAAGACAAACAACGTCTGTAGCGACCCTTTGCAGGCAGCGGA
ACCCCCCACCTGGCGACAGGTGCCTCTGCGGCCAAAAGCCACGTGTATAAGATACACCTGCAAAGGCGGC
ACAACCCCAGTGCCACGTTGTGAGTTGGATAGTTGTGGAAAGAGTCAAATGGCTCTCCTCAAGCGTATTC
AACAAGGGGCTGAAGGATGCCCAGAAGGTACCCCATTGTATGGGATCTGATCTGGGGCCTCGGTGCACAT
GCTTTACATGTGTTTAGTCGAGGTTAAAAAAACGTCTAGGCCCCCCGAACCACGGGGACGTGGTTTTCCT
TTGAAAAACACGATAATACCATGGCCATTGAACAAGATGGATTGCACGCAGGTTCTCCGGCCGCTTGGGT
GGAGAGGCTATTCGGCTATGACTGGGCACAACAGACAATCGGCTGCTCTGATGCCGCCGTGTTCCGGCTG
TCAGCGCAGGGGCGCCCGGTTCTTTTTGTCAAGACCGACCTGTCCGGTGCCCTGAATGAACTGCAGGACG
AGGCAGCGCGGCTATCGTGGCTGGCCACGACGGGCGTTCCTTGCGCAGCTGTGCTCGACGTTGTCACTGA
AGCGGGAAGGGACTGGCTGCTATTGGGCGAAGTGCCGGGGCAGGATCTCCTGTCATCTCACCTTGCTCCT
GCCGAGAAAGTATCCATCATGGCTGATGCAATGCGGCGGCTGCATACGCTTGATCCGGCTACCTGCCCAT
TCGACCACCAAGCGAAACATCGCATCGAGCGAGCACGTACTCGGATGGAAGCCGGTCTTGTCGATCAGGA
TGATCTGGACGAAGAGCATCAGGGGCTCGCGCCAGCCGAACTGTTCGCCAGGCTCAAGGCGCGCATGCCC
GACGGCGAGGATCTCGTCGTGACCCATGGCGATGCCTGCTTGCCGAATATCATGGTGGAAAATGGCCGCT
TTTCTGGATTCATCGACTGTGGCCGGCTGGGTGTGGCGGACCGCTATCAGGACATAGCGTTGGCTACCCG
TGATATTGCTGAAGAGCTTGGCGGCGAATGGGCTGACCGCTTCCTCGTGCTTTACGGTATCGCCGCTCCC
GATTCGCAGCGCATCGCCTTCTATCGCCTTCTTGACGAGTTCTTCTGATAATTCGAATGAGGCTTCAGTA
CTTTACAGAATCGTTGCCTGCACATCTTGGAAACACTTGCTGGGATTACTTCTTCAGGTTAACCCAACAG
AATTCTCTTCTGAAGAAAATATATTTCTTTTTATTCATAGCTCTTCTCGAGGTAACCGGATCCAACCAGT
TGTGTTTTAATGTATATTAATGTTACTAATGTGTTTTATTTAAATTGAGTCACGCGTCTGGAACAATCAA
CCTCTGGATTACAAAATTTGTGAAAGATTGACTGGTATTCTTAACTATGTTGCTCCTTTTACGCTATGTG
GATACGCTGCTTTAATGCCTTTGTATCATGCTATTGCTTCCCGTATGGCTTTCATTTTCTCCTCCTTGTA
TAAATCCTGGTTGCTGTCTCTTTATGAGGAGTTGTGGCCCGTTGTCAGGCAACGTGGCGTGGTGTGCACT
GTGTTTGCTGACGCAACCCCCACTGGTTGGGGCATTGCCACCACCTGTCAGCTCCTTTCCGGGACTTTCG
CTTTCCCCCTCCCTATTGCCACGGCGGAACTCATCGCCGCCTGCCTTGCCCGCTGCTGGACAGGGGCTCG
GCTGTTGGGCACTGACAATTCCGTGGTGTTGTCGGGGAAGCTGACGTCCTTTCCATGGCTGCTCGCCTGT
GTTGCCACCTGGATTCTGCGCGGGACGTCCTTCTGCTACGTCCCTTCGGCCCTCAATCCAGCGGACCTTC
CTTCCCGCGGCCTGCTGCCGGCTCTGCGGCCTCTTCCGCGTCTTCGCCTTCGCCCTCAGACGAGTCGGAT
CTCCCTTTGGGCCGCCTCCCCGCCTGGAATTAATTCTGCAGTCGAGACCTAGAAAAACATGGAGCAATCA
CAAGTAGCAATACAGCAGCTACCAATGCTGATTGTGCCTGGCTAGAAGCACAAGAGGAGGAGGAGGTGGG
TTTTCCAGTCACACCTCAGGTACCTTTAAGACCAATGACTTACAAGGCAGCTGTAGATCTTAGCCACTTT
TTAAAAGAAAAGAGGGGACTGGAAGGGCTAATTCACTCCCAACGAAGACAAGATCTGCTTTTTGCTTGTA
CTGGGTCTCTCTGGTTAGACCAGATCTGAGCCTGGGAGCTCTCTGGCTAACTAGGGAACCCACTGCTTAA
GCCTCAATAAAGCTTGCCTTGAGTGCTTCAAGTAGTGTGTGCCCGTCTGTTGTGTGACTCTGGTAACTAG
AGATCCCTCAGACCCTTTTAGTCAGTGTGGAAAATCTCTAGCAGTAGTAGTTCATGTCATCTTATTATTC
AGTATTTATAACTTGCAAAGAAATGAATATCAGAGAGTGAGAGGCCTTGACATTGTTTAAACCCGCTGAT
CAGCCTCGACTGTGCCTTCTAGTTGCCAGCCATCTGTTGTTTGCCCCTCCCCCGTGCCTTCCTTGACCCT
GGAAGGTGCCACTCCCACTGTCCTTTCCTAATAAAATGAGGAAATTGCATCGCATTGTCTGAGTAGGTGT
CATTCTATTCTGGGGGGTGGGGTGGGGCAGGACAGCAAGGGGGAGGATTGGGAAGACAATAGCAGGGTAT
CAGCTCACTCAAAGGCGGTAATACGGTTATCCACAGAATCAGGGGATAACGCAGGAAAGAACATGTGAGC
AAAAGGCCAGCAAAAGGCCAGGAACCGTAAAAAGGCCGCGTTGCTGGCGTTTTTCCATAGGCTCCGCCCC
CCTGACGAGCATCACAAAAATCGACGCTCAAGTCAGAGGTGGCGAAACCCGACAGGACTATAAAGATACC
AGGCGTTTCCCCCTGGAAGCTCCCTCGTGCGCTCTCCTGTTCCGACCCTGCCGCTTACCGGATACCTGTC
CGCCTTTCTCCCTTCGGGAAGCGTGGCGCTTTCTCATAGCTCACGCTGTAGGTATCTCAGTTCGGTGTAG
GTCGTTCGCTCCAAGCTGGGCTGTGTGCACGAACCCCCCGTTCAGCCCGACCGCTGCGCCTTATCCGGTA
ACTATCGTCTTGAGTCCAACCCGGTAAGACACGACTTATCGCCACTGGCAGCAGCCACTGGTAACAGGAT
TAGCAGAGCGAGGTATGTAGGCGGTGCTACAGAGTTCTTGAAGTGGTGGCCTAACTACGGCTACACTAGA
AGAACAGTATTTGGTATCTGCGCTCTGCTGAAGCCAGTTACCTTCGGAAAAAGAGTTGGTAGCTCTTGAT
CCGGCAAACAAACCACCGCTGGTAGCGGTGGTTTTTTTGTTTGCAAGCAGCAGATTACGCGCAGAAAAAA
AGGATCTCAAGAAGATCCTTTGATCTTTTCTACGGGGTCTGACGCTCAGTGGAACGAAAACTCACGTTAA
GGGATTTTGGTCATGAGATTATCAAAAAGGATCTTCACCTAGATCCTTTTAAATTAAAAATGAAGTTTTA
AATCAATCTAAAGTATATATGAGTAAACTTGGTCTGACAGTTACCAATGCTTAATCAGTGAGGCACCTAT
CTCAGCGATCTGTCTATTTCGTTCATCCATAGTTGCCTGACTCCCCGTCGTGTAGATAACTACGATACGG
GAGGGCTTACCATCTGGCCCCAGTGCTGCAATGATACCGCGAGACCCACGCTCACCGGCTCCAGATTTAT
CAGCAATAAACCAGCCAGCCGGAAGGGCCGAGCGCAGAAGTGGTCCTGCAACTTTATCCGCCTCCATCCA
GTCTATTAATTGTTGCCGGGAAGCTAGAGTAAGTAGTTCGCCAGTTAATAGTTTGCGCAACGTTGTTGCC
ATTGCTACAGGCATCGTGGTGTCACGCTCGTCGTTTGGTATGGCTTCATTCAGCTCCGGTTCCCAACGAT
CAAGGCGAGTTACATGATCCCCCATGTTGTGCAAAAAAGCGGTTAGCTCCTTCGGTCCTCCGATCGTTGT
CAGAAGTAAGTTGGCCGCAGTGTTATCACTCATGGTTATGGCAGCACTGCATAATTCTCTTACTGTCATG
CCATCCGTAAGATGCTTTTCTGTGACTGGTGAGTACTCAACCAAGTCATTCTGAGAATAGTGTATGCGGC
GACCGAGTTGCTCTTGCCCGGCGTCAATACGGGATAATACCGCGCCACATAGCAGAACTTTAAAAGTGCT
CATCATTGGAAAACGTTCTTCGGGGCGAAAACTCTCAAGGATCTTACCGCTGTTGAGATCCAGTTCGATG
TAACCCACTCGTGCACCCAACTGATCTTCAGCATCTTTTACTTTCACCAGCGTTTCTGGGTGAGCAAAAA
CAGGAAGGCAAAATGCCGCAAAAAAGGGAATAAGGGCGACACGGAAATGTTGAATACTCATACTCTTCCT
TTTTCAATATTATTGAAGCATTTATCAGGGTTATTGTCTCATGAGCGGATACATATTTGAATGTATTTAG
AAAAATAAACAAATAGGGGTTCCGCGCACATTTCCCCGAAAAGTGCCACCTGACGTCGAGTTAGTCAGCA
ACCATAGTCCCGCCCCTAACTCCGCCCATCCCGCCCCTAACTCCGCCCAGTTCCGCCCATTCTCCGCCCC
ATGGCTGACTAATTTTTTTTATTTATGCAGAGGCCGAGGCCGCCTCGGCCTCTGAGCTATTCCAGAAGTA
GTGAGGAGGCTTTTTTGGAGGCCTAGGCTTTTGCAAAAAGCTTCGTCGACGGATCGGGAGATCAACTTGT
TTATTGCAGCTTATAATGGTTACAAATAAAGCAATAGCATCACAAATTTCACAAATAAAGCATTTTTTTC
ACTGCATTCTAGTTGTGGTTTGTCCAAACTCATCAATGTATCTTATCATGTCTGGATCAACTGGATAACT
CAAGCTAACCAAAATCATCCCAAACTTCCCACCCCATACCCTATTACCACTGCCAATTACCTGTGGTTTC
ATTTACTCTAAACCTGTGATTCCTCTGAATTATTTTCATTTTAAAGAAATTGTATTTGTTAAATATGTAC
TACAAACTTAGTAGT
